>Addgene plasmid #83342 | VanGlow-GL | depositor full sequence | sequence record 158671 | VanGlow-GL sequence 11386 bps
TAAGAAACCATTATTATCATGACATTAACCTATAAAAATAGGCGTATCACGAGGCCCTTTCGTCTTCAAG
AATTCGTTTATCACAAGTTTGTACAAAAAAGCTGAACGAGAAACGTAAAATGATATAAATATCAATATAT
TAAATTAGATTTTGCATAAAAAACAGACTACATAATACTGTAAAACACAACATATCCAGTCACTATGGCG
GCCGCATTAGGCACCCCAGGCTTTACACTTTATGCTTCCGGCTCGTATAATGTGTGGATTTTGAGTTAGG
ATCCGTCGAGATTTTCAGGAGCTAAGGAAGCTAAAATGGAGAAAAAAATCACTGGATATACCACCGTTGA
TATATCCCAATGGCATCGTAAAGAACATTTTGAGGCATTTCAGTCAGTTGCTCAATGTACCTATAACCAG
ACCGTTCAGCTGGATATTACGGCCTTTTTAAAGACCGTAAAGAAAAATAAGCACAAGTTTTATCCGGCCT
TTATTCACATTCTTGCCCGCCTGATGAATGCTCATCCGGAATTCCGTATGGCAATGAAAGACGGTGAGCT
GGTGATATGGGATAGTGTTCACCCTTGTTACACCGTTTTCCATGAGCAAACTGAAACGTTTTCATCGCTC
TGGAGTGAATACCACGACGATTTCCGGCAGTTTCTACACATATATTCGCAAGATGTGGCGTGTTACGGTG
AAAACCTGGCCTATTTCCCTAAAGGGTTTATTGAGAATATGTTTTTCGTCTCAGCCAATCCCTGGGTGAG
TTTCACCAGTTTTGATTTAAACGTGGCCAATATGGACAACTTCTTCGCCCCCGTTTTCACCATGGGCAAA
TATTATACGCAAGGCGACAAGGTGCTGATGCCGCTGGCGATTCAGGTTCATCATGCCGTTTGTGATGGCT
TCCATGTCGGCAGAATGCTTAATGAATTACAACAGTACTGCGATGAGTGGCAGGGCGGGGCGTAAACGCG
TGGATCCGGCTTACTAAAAGCCAGATAACAGTATGCGTATTTGCGCGCTGATTTTTGCGGTATAAGAATA
TATACTGATATGTATACCCGAAGTATGTCAAAAAGAGGTATGCTATGAAGCAGCGTATTACAGTGACAGT
TGACAGCGACAGCTATCAGTTGCTCAAGGCATATATGATGTCAATATCTCCGGTCTGGTAAGCACAACCA
TGCAGAATGAAGCCCGTCGTCTGCGTGCCGAACGCTGGAAAGCGGAAAATCAGGAAGGGATGGCTGAGGT
CGCCCGGTTTATTGAAATGAACGGCTCTTTTGCTGACGAGAACAGGGGCTGGTGAAATGCAGTTTAAGGT
TTACACCTATAAAAGAGAGAGCCGTTATCGTCTGTTTGTGGATGTACAGAGTGATATTATTGACACGCCC
GGGCGACGGATGGTGATCCCCCTGGCCAGTGCACGTCTGCTGTCAGATAAAGTCTCCCGTGAACTTTACC
CGGTGGTGCATATCGGGGATGAAAGCTGGCGCATGATGACCACCGATATGGCCAGTGTGCCGGTCTCCGT
TATCGGGGAAGAAGTGGCTGATCTCAGCCACCGCGAAAATGACATCAAAAACGCCATTAACCTGATGTTC
TGGGGAATATAAATGTCAGGCTCCCTTATACACAGCCAGTCTGCAGGTCGACCATAGTGACTGGATATGT
TGTGTTTTACAGTATTATGTAGTCTGTTTTTTATGCAAAATCTAATTTAATATATTGATATTTATATCAT
TTTACGTTTCTCGTTCAGCTTTCTTGTACAAAGTGGTGATAAACGGCCGGCCAGATCTGGTACCAGATCC
GGGATCCCGTAAGCAAATAAACAAGCGCAGCTGAACAAGCTAAACAATCTGCAGCCCAAGCTTGAAGCAA
GCCTCCTGCAACATGGTGTCCAAGGGCGAGGAGCTGTTCACCGGCGTGGTGCCAATTCTGGTGGAGCTGG
ATGGCGACGTGAACGGCCACAAGTTCAGCGTGTCCGGCGAGGGCGAGGGCGACGCCACCTATGGAAAGCT
GACCCTGAAGTTCATCTGCACCACCGGCAAGCTGCCCGTGCCATGGCCAACCCTCGTGACCACCCTGACC
TATGGCGTGCAGTGCTTCAGCCGCTACCCCGATCACATGAAGCAGCACGATTTCTTCAAGAGCGCCATGC
CCGAGGGCTACGTGCAGGAGCGCACCATCTTTTTCAAGGATGACGGCAACTACAAGACCCGCGCCGAAGT
GAAGTTCGAGGGCGATACCCTCGTGAACCGCATCGAGCTGAAGGGCATCGATTTCAAGGAGGATGGAAAC
ATCCTGGGCCACAAGCTGGAGTACAACTACAACAGCCACAACGTGTACATCATGGCCGACAAGCAGAAGA
ACGGCATCAAAGTGAACTTCAAGATCCGCCACAACATCGAGGATGGCAGCGTGCAGCTGGCCGATCACTA
CCAGCAGAACACCCCAATCGGCGACGGCCCAGTGCTGCTGCCCGATAACCATTACCTGAGCACCCAGAGC
GCCCTGAGCAAGGATCCCAACGAGAAGCGCGACCACATGGTGCTGCTGGAGTTTGTGACCGCCGCCGGCA
TTACCCTGGGCATGGATGAGCTGTACAAGAAGAACATCAAGAAGGGCCCAGCCCCGTTCTACCCCCTGGA
GGACGGAACCGCCGGAGAGCAGCTGCACAAGGCCATGAAGCGCTACGCCCTGGTGCCCGGCACGATCGCC
TTTACCGATGCCCACATCGAGGTGGACATCACCTACGCCGAGTACTTCGAGATGAGCGTGCGCCTGGCCG
AGGCCATGAAGCGCTATGGCCTGAACACCAACCACCGCATCGTCGTGTGCAGCGAGAACAGCCTGCAGTT
CTTCATGCCCGTGCTGGGCGCCCTGTTCATTGGAGTGGCCGTGGCCCCAGCCAACGATATCTACAACGAG
CGCGAGCTGCTGAACAGCATGGGCATCAGCCAGCCCACCGTGGTGTTCGTGTCCAAGAAGGGACTGCAGA
AGATCCTGAACGTGCAGAAGAAGCTGCCCATCATCCAGAAGATCATCATCATGGACAGCAAGACCGACTA
CCAGGGCTTCCAGAGCATGTACACCTTCGTGACCAGCCATCTGCCACCCGGCTTCAACGAGTACGATTTC
GTGCCCGAGAGCTTCGATCGCGATAAGACCATTGCCCTGATCATGAACAGCAGCGGCAGCACCGGACTGC
CAAAGGGCGTGGCCCTGCCACACCGCACCGCCTGCGTGCGCTTTAGTCATGCCCGCGATCCCATCTTCGG
CAACCAGATCATCCCCGATACCGCCATCCTGTCCGTGGTGCCCTTCCACCACGGCTTCGGCATGTTCACC
ACCCTGGGCTACCTGATCTGCGGCTTCCGCGTGGTGCTGATGTACCGCTTCGAGGAGGAGCTGTTTCTGC
GCAGCCTGCAGGATTACAAGATCCAGTCCGCCCTGCTGGTGCCCACCCTGTTCTCGTTCTTCGCCAAGAG
CACCCTGATCGATAAGTACGATCTGAGCAACCTGCACGAGATCGCCAGCGGCGGAGCCCCACTGTCCAAG
GAAGTGGGCGAGGCCGTGGCCAAGCGCTTTCATCTGCCCGGAATTCGCCAGGGCTACGGCCTGACCGAGA
CCACCAGCGCCATTCTGATCACCCCAGAGGGCGACGATAAGCCAGGCGCCGTGGGAAAGGTGGTGCCGTT
TTTCGAGGCCAAGGTGGTGGATCTGGACACGGGCAAGACCCTGGGAGTGAATCAGCGCGGAGAGCTGTGC
GTGCGCGGACCGATGATTATGAGCGGCTACGTGAACAACCCCGAGGCCACCAACGCCCTGATTGACAAGG
ATGGCTGGCTGCACAGCGGCGATATTGCCTACTGGGATGAGGATGAGCACTTCTTCATCGTGGATCGCCT
GAAGTCCCTGATCAAGTACAAGGGCTACCAGGTGGCCCCAGCCGAGCTGGAGAGTATCCTGCTGCAGCAC
CCCAACATCTTCGATGCCGGCGTGGCCGGCCTGCCCGATGATGACGCCGGCGAGCTGCCAGCCGCCGTGG
TGGTGCTGGAGCATGGAAAGACCATGACCGAGAAGGAGATCGTGGATTACGTGGCCAGCCAAGTGACCAC
CGCCAAGAAGCTGCGCGGAGGCGTGGTGTTTGTGGATGAGGTGCCCAAGGGCCTGACGGGCAAGCTGGAT
GCCCGCAAGATTCGCGAGATCCTGATTAAGGCCAAGAAGGGCGGCAAGATCGCCGTGTCCCGCCACCGCC
GCCATCGCCAGCGCAGTCGCAGCCGAAATCGCAGTCGATCCCGAAGTAGCGAGCGAAAGCGACGACAGCG
CTCCCGCTCGCGCAGTTCCGAGCGTCGACGCTACCTGTACAAGTAGAATGAATCGTAGATACTGAAAAAC
CCCGCAAGTTCACTTCAACTGTGCATCGTGCACCATCTCAATTTCTTTCATTTATACATCGTTTTGCCTT
CTTTTATGTAACTATACTCCTCTAAGTTTCAATCTTGGCCATGTAACCTCTGATCTATAGAATTTTTTAA
ATGACTAGAATTAATGCCCATCTTTTTTTTGGACCTAAATTCTTCATGAAAATATATTACGAGGGCTTAT
TCAGAAGCTTATCGATACCGTCGACTAAAGCCAAATAGAAAATTATTCAGTTCCTGGCTTAAGTTTTTAA
AAGTGATATTATTTATTTGGTTGTAACCAACCAAAAGAATGTAAATAACTAATACATAATTATGTTAGTT
TTAAGTTAGCAACAAATTGATTTTAGCTATATTAGCTACTTGGTTAATAAATAGAATATATTTATTTAAA
GATAATTGCGTTTTTATTGTCAGGGAGTGAGTTTGCTTAAAAACTCGTTTAGATCCACTAGTTCTAGAGC
GGCCGCTGGCCACGGGTGCGCATGATCGTGCTCCTGTCGTTGAGGACCCGGCTAGGCTGGCGGGGTTGCC
TTACTGGTTAGCAGAATGAATCACCGATACGCGAGCGAACGTGAAGCGACTGCTGCTGCAAAACGTCTGC
GACCTGAGCAACAACATGAATGGTCTTCGGTTTCCGTGTTTCGTAAAGTCTGGAAACGCGGAAGTCAGCG
CCCTGCACCATTATGTTCCGGAGGCGCGCCCTAGTTCCAGTGAAATCCAAGCATTTTCTAAATTAAATGT
ATTCTTATTATTATAGTTGTTATTTTTGATATATATAAACAACACTATTATGCCCACCATTTTTTTGAGA
TGCATCTACACAAGGAACAAACACTGGATGTCACTTTCAGTTCAAATTGTAACGCTAATCACTCCGAACA
GGTCACAAAAAATTACCTTAAAAAGTCATAATATTAAATTAGAATAAATATAGCTGTGAGGGAAATATAT
ACAAATATATTGGAGCAAATAAATTGTACATACAAATATTTATTACTAATTTCTATTGAGACGAAATGAA
CCACTCGGAACCATTTGAGCGAACCGAATCGCGCGGAACTAACGACAGTCGCTCCAAGGTCGTCGAACAA
AAGGTGAATGTGTTGCGGAGAGCGGGTGGGAGACAGCGAAAGAGCAACTACGAAACGTGGTGTGGTGGAG
GTGAATTATGAAGAGGGCGCGCGATTTGAAAAGTATGTATATAAAAAATATATCCCGGTGTTTTATGTAG
CGATAAACGAGTTTTTGATGTAAGGTATGCAGGTGTGTAAGTCTTTTGGTTAGAAGACAAATCCAAAGTC
TACTTGTGGGGATGTTCGAAGGGGAAATACTTGTATTCTATAGGTCATATCTTGTTTTTATTGGCACAAA
TATAATTACATTAGCTTTTTGAGGGGGCAATAAACAGTAAACACGATGGTAATAATGGTAAAAAAAAAAA
ACAAGCAGTTATTTCGGATATATGTCGGCTACTCCTTGCGTCGGGCCCGAAGTCTTAGAGCCAGATATGC
GAGCACCCGGAAGCTCACGATGAGAATGGCCAGACCCACGTAGTCCAGCGGCAGATCGGCGGCGGAGAAG
TTAAGCGTCTCCAGGATGACCTTGCCCGAACTGGGGCACGTGGTGTTCGACGATGTGCAGCTAATTTCGC
CCGGCTCCACGTCCGCCCATTGGTTAATCAGCAGACCCTCGTTGGCGTAACGGAACCATGAGAGGTACGA
CAACCATTTGAGGTATACTGGCACCGAGCCCGAGTTCAAGAAGAAGCCGCCAAAGAGCAGGAATGGTATG
ATAACCGGCGGACCCACAGACAGCGCCATCGAGGTCGAGGAGCTGGCGCAGGATATTAGATATCCGAAGG
ACGTTGACACATTGGCCACCAGAGTGACCAGCGCCAGGCAGTTGAAGAAGTGCAGCACTCCGGCCCGCAG
TCCGATCATCGGATAGGCAATCGCCGTGAAGACCAGTGGCACTGTGAGAAAAAGCGGCAATTCGGCAATC
GTTTTGCCCAGAAAGTATGTGTCACAGCGATAAAGTCGACTTCGGGCCTCCCTCATAAAAACTGGCAGCT
CTGAGGTGAACACCTAAATCGAATCGATTCATTAGAAAGTTAGTAAATTATTGAAATGCAAATGTATTCT
AAACATGACTTACATTTATCGTGGCAAAGACGTTTTGAAAGGTCATGTTGGTCAGGAAGAGGAAGATGGC
TCCGTTGATATTCATCACACCCACTTGCGTGAGTTGTTGGCCCAAAAAGATGAGGCCAATCAAGATGGCA
ACCATCTGCAAATTAAAATGTTACTCGCATCTCATTAATATTCGCGAGTTAAATGAAATTTATTTATCTT
CTGCAAAACTATAAACTATACATCTCATTGAAAAAAACTAAGAAGGGTGTGGAATCAGGCAATTCTATCT
AAAATCTAGCGAATTTGTTTCCAAGAATTGTAAGCGTTATATCATTTGTTTCCACTGGAACCACTCACCG
TTGTCTGAATAAGTCGCACTTTTACGAGGAGTGGTTCCTTGAGCACCGACAGCCAGGATCGCCACAGGAC
CGCCCGGAACTGCATGAACCAGGTGGCCTTGTAGGTGTACCCATTCTCCGGCTGCTCCAGTGGCTTCTCC
AGATTTTTGGTGGCCAACAACTGCTCCATATCCCGGGCTACTTTGCTAATGGCAAAATTGTCGCATATCT
TGGCGATCCGATCACGGGACTCGATCTCCCGTCCGGGCACAACGGCCAACACCTGTACGTAAAAGTCCGC
CGGATTGTAGTTGGTAGGACACTGGGCACCCACGCTGGATAGGAGTTGAGATGTTATGTAATACTAGATA
CCCTTAATAAACACATCGAACTCACTAGGAAAAGAAGTCGACGGCTTCGCTGGGAGTGCCCAAGAAAGCT
ACCCTGCCCTCGGCCATCAGAAGGATCTTGTCAAAGAGCTCAAACAGCTCGGAAGACGGCTGATGAATGG
TCAGGATGACGGTCTTGCCCTTCTGCGACAGCTTCTTCAGCACCTGGACGACGCTGTGGGCGGTAAAGGA
GTCCAGTCCGGAGGTGGGCTCATCGCAGATCAGAAGCGGCGGATCGGTTAGAGCCTCGGAGGCGAATGCC
AGACGCTTCCTTTCTCCGCCGGACAGACCTTTCACCCTGCCGGGCACACCGATGATCGTGTGCTGACATT
TGCTGAGCGAAAGCTCCTGGATCACCTGATCCACGCGGGCCACTCGCTGCCGATAGGTCAGATGTCGTGG
CATCCGCACCATGGCTTGGAAAATCAGGTGTTCCCTGGCCGTTAGGGAGCCGATAAAGAGGTCATCCTGC
TGGACATAGGCGCACCTGGCCTGCATCTCCTTGGCGTCCACAGGTTGGCCATTGAGCAGTCGCATCCCGG
ATGGCGATACTTGGATGCCCTGCGGCGATCGAAAGGCAAGGGCATTCAGCAGGGTCGTCTTTCCGGCACC
GGAACTGCCCATCACGGCCAAAAGTTCGCCCGGATAGGCCACGCCGCAAACTGAGTTTCAAATTGGTAAT
TGGACCCTTTATTAAGATTTCACACAGATCAGCCGACTGCGAATAGAAACTCACCGTTCTTGAGCAAATG
TTTCCTGGGCGCCGGTATGTGTCGCTCGTTGCAGAATAGTCCGCGTGTCCGGTTGACCAGCTGCCGCCAT
CCGGAGCCCGGCTGATTGACCGCCCCAAAGATGTCCATATTGTGCCAGGCATAGGTGAGGTTCTCGGCTA
GTTGGCCGCTCCCTGAACCGGAGTCCTCCGGCGGACTGGGTGGCCGGAGCGTGCCGTAGTTTTTGGCCTG
CCCGAAGCCCTGGTTAATGCAGCTCTGCGAAGCCGCTCCGCTGTCACCCTGCAATGATAGGGGATCTCAA
ATATCAACTACTAGCGTTATGCTCATCTAACCCCGAACAAAAAGTACCCCGAAGTATCCTACGAAGTAGG
TTTATACTTTTATTTATTTTTTGTGCATCTAGGATCAGCTTAAAATATCTGGTTGTTATATTTTTTGTAA
AAAAGAATATAGTCGAAAATGAATGCCTTTAGATGTCTTGATCATGATATGATCTCAAAAATTGTCTTAT
ATAGCGAGAACAGCTACCAGAATAATCTGTTTCGTGTCACTATTTGTTTGTGCAATTGCGGTTTGGGATT
TTTGTGGGTCGCAGTTCTCACGCCGCATACAATTTGATGTTGCAATCGCAGTTCCTATAGATCAAGTGAA
CTTAAGATGTATGCACATGTACTACTCACATTGTTCAGATGCTCGGCAGATGGGTGTTTGCTGCCTCCGC
GAATTAATAGCTCCTGATCCTCTTGGCCCATTGCCGGGATTTTTCACACTTTCCCCTGCTTACCCACCCA
AAACCAATCACCACCCCAATCACTCAAAAAACAAACAAAAATAAGAAGCGAGAGGAGTTTTGGCACAGCA
CTTTGTGTTTAATTGATGGCGTAAACCGCTTGGAGCTTCGTCACGAAACCGCTGACAAAATGCAACTGAA
GGCGGACATTGACGCTACGTAACGCTACAAACGGTGGCGAAAGAGATAGCGGACGCAGCGGCGAAAGAGA
CGGCGATATTTCTGTGGACAGAGAAGGAGGCAAACAGCGCTGACTTTGAGTGGAATGTCATTTTGAGTGA
GAGGTAATCGAAAGAACCTGGTACATCAAATACCCTTGGATCGAAGTAAATTTAAAACTGATCAGATAAG
TTCAATGATATCCAGTGCAGTAAAAAAAAAAAATGTTTTTTTTATCTACTTTCCGCAAAAATGGGTTTTA
TTAACTTACATACATACTAGGCGCGCCCATATGTTCGGCTTGTCGACATGCCCGCCGTGACCGTCGAGAA
CCCGCTGACGCTGCCCCGCGTATCCGCACCCGCCGACGCCGTCGCACGTCCCGTGCTCACCGTGACCACC
GCGCCCAGCGGTTTCGAGGGCGAGGGCTTCCCGGTGCGCCGCGCGTTCGCCGGGATCAACTACCGCCACC
TCGACCCGTTCATCATGATGGACCAGATGGGTGAGGTGGAGTACGCGCCCGGGGAGCCCAAGGGCACGCC
CTGGCACCCGCACCGCGGCTTCGAGACCGTGACCTACATCGTCGACGGTAACATGTGAGCAAAAGGCCAG
CAAAAGGCCAGGAACCGTAAAAAGGCCGCGTTGCTGGCGTTTTTCCATAGGCTCCGCCCCCCTGACGAGC
ATCACAAAAATCGACGCTCAAGTCAGAGGTGGCGAAACCCGACAGGACTATAAAGATACCAGGCGTTTCC
CCCTGGAAGCTCCCTCGTGCGCTCTCCTGTTCCGACCCTGCCGCTTACCGGATACCTGTCCGCCTTTCTC
CCTTCGGGAAGCGTGGCGCTTTCTCATAGCTCACGCTGTAGGTATCTCAGTTCGGTGTAGGTCGTTCGCT
CCAAGCTGGGCTGTGTGCACGAACCCCCCGTTCAGCCCGACCGCTGCGCCTTATCCGGTAACTATCGTCT
TGAGTCCAACCCGGTAAGACACGACTTATCGCCACTGGCAGCAGCCACTGGTAACAGGATTAGCAGAGCG
AGGTATGTAGGCGGTGCTACAGAGTTCTTGAAGTGGTGGCCTAACTACGGCTACACTAGAAGAACAGTAT
TTGGTATCTGCGCTCTGCTGAAGCCAGTTACCTTCGGAAAAAGAGTTGGTAGCTCTTGATCCGGCAAACA
AACCACCGCTGGTAGCGGTGGTTTTTTTGTTTGCAAGCAGCAGATTACGCGCAGAAAAAAAGGATCTCAA
GAAGATCCTTTGATCTTTTCTACGGGGTCTGACGCTCAGTGGAACGAAAACTCACGTTAAGGGATTTTGG
TCATGAGATTATCAAAAAGGATCTTCACCTAGATCCTTTTAAATTAAAAATGAAGTTTTAAATCAATCTA
AAGTATATATGAGTAAACTTGGTCTGACAGTTACCAATGCTTAATCAGTGAGGCACCTATCTCAGCGATC
TGTCTATTTCGTTCATCCATAGTTGCCTGACTCCCCGTCGTGTAGATAACTACGATACGGGAGGGCTTAC
CATCTGGCCCCAGTGCTGCAATGATACCGCGAGACCCACGCTCACCGGCTCCAGATTTATCAGCAATAAA
CCAGCCAGCCGGAAGGGCCGAGCGCAGAAGTGGTCCTGCAACTTTATCCGCCTCCATCCAGTCTATTAAT
TGTTGCCGGGAAGCTAGAGTAAGTAGTTCGCCAGTTAATAGTTTGCGCAACGTTGTTGCCATTGCTACAG
GCATCGTGGTGTCACGCTCGTCGTTTGGTATGGCTTCATTCAGCTCCGGTTCCCAACGATCAAGGCGAGT
TACATGATCCCCCATGTTGTGCAAAAAAGCGGTTAGCTCCTTCGGTCCTCCGATCGTTGTCAGAAGTAAG
TTGGCCGCAGTGTTATCACTCATGGTTATGGCAGCACTGCATAATTCTCTTACTGTCATGCCATCCGTAA
GATGCTTTTCTGTGACTGGTGAGTACTCAACCAAGTCATTCTGAGAATAGTGTATGCGGCGACCGAGTTG
CTCTTGCCCGGCGTCAATACGGGATAATACCGCGCCACATAGCAGAACTTTAAAAGTGCTCATCATTGGA
AAACGTTCTTCGGGGCGAAAACTCTCAAGGATCTTACCGCTGTTGAGATCCAGTTCGATGTAACCCACTC
GTGCACCCAACTGATCTTCAGCATCTTTTACTTTCACCAGCGTTTCTGGGTGAGCAAAAACAGGAAGGCA
AAATGCCGCAAAAAAGGGAATAAGGGCGACACGGAAATGTTGAATACTCATACTCTTCCTTTTTCAATAT
TATTGAAGCATTTATCAGGGTTATTGTCTCATGAGCGGATACATATTTGAATGTATTTAGAAAAATAAAC
AAATAGGGGTTCCGCGCACATTTCCCCGAAAAGTGCCACCTGAGTC
Features (pLannotate 1.2.2; 18 found; start..end, strand, type, name):
     83..207     +  protein_bind   attR1: mutant version of attR; recombination site for the Gateway® LR reaction LR Clonase™
    232..262     +  promoter       lac UV5 promoter: E. coli lac promoter with an "up" mutation
    286..315     +  promoter       cat promoter (fragment): promoter of the E. coli cat gene encoding chloramphenicol acetyltransferase
    316..975     +  CDS            CmR: chloramphenicol acetyltransferase; cat; confers resistance to chloramphenicol
   1154..1312    +  CDS            ccdA (fragment): CCDA_ECO57 - Also known as H, letA. Experimental evidence at protein level: Swiss-Prot protein existence level 1. Antitoxin component of a type II toxin-antitoxin (TA) system which inhibits the post-segregational killing (PSK) of plasmid-free cells, also referred to as a plasmid addiction system. Binds to and blocks the activity of CcdB; will also remove bound CcdB protein from the CcdB-GyrA complex by forming a CcdA-CcdB complex, a process termed rejuvenation. Functions as a transcriptional corepressor for the ccdAB operon, repression also requires CcdB (By similarity). From Escherichia coli
   1317..1619    +  CDS            ccdB: CCDB_ECOLI - Also known as G, letB, letD. Experimental evidence at protein level: Swiss-Prot protein existence level 1. Toxic component of a type II toxin-antitoxin (TA) system, functioning in plasmid maintainence. Responsible for the post- segregational killing (PSK) of plasmid-free cells, also referred to as a plasmid addiction system. Half-life of over 2 hours. Cell killing by CcdB is accompanied by filamentation, defects in chromosome and plasmid segregation, defects in cell division, formation of anucleate cells, decreased DNA synthesis and plasmid loss. Interferes with the activity of DN
   1663..1787    -  protein_bind   attR2: mutant version of attR; recombination site for the Gateway® LR reaction LR Clonase™
   1830..1874    +  promoter       hsp70 promoter (fragment): Drosophila melanogaster hsp70Bb promoter
   1903..2619    +  CDS            EGFP: EGFP is a basic (constitutively fluorescent) green fluorescent protein published in 1996, derived from Aequorea victoria. It is reported to be a rapidly-maturing weak dimer with moderate acid sensitivity.
   2620..4248    +  CDS            LUCI_PHOPY: Experimental evidence at protein level: Swiss-Prot protein existence level 1. Produces green light with a wavelength of 562 nm. From Photinus pyralis (Common eastern firefly) (Lampyris pyralis).
   4625..4645    +  misc_feature   MCS (fragment): pBluescript multiple cloning site
   4882..4906    -  misc_feature   MCS (fragment): pBluescript multiple cloning site
   4981..5136    -  CDS            YPB1_ECOLX (fragment): Protein predicted: Swiss-Prot protein existence level 4. From Escherichia coli.
   5909..8781    -  CDS            mini-white: Drosophila white gene eye color pigment; white; This is a modified version of the white gene lacking part of the first intron.
   9476..9545    -  protein_bind   attB: attB site for the φC31 integrase (Groth et al., 2000) phage φC31 integrase
   9632..10220   -  rep_origin     ori: high-copy-number ColE1/pMB1/pBR322/pUC origin of replication
  10391..11251   -  CDS            AmpR: β-lactamase; bla; confers resistance to ampicillin, carbenicillin, and related antibiotics
  11252..11356   -  promoter       AmpR promoter: bla
