[The description below was written by a language model from this plasmid's Addgene catalogue record and pLannotate feature annotations shown in this document.]
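Description:
VanGlow-GL is an empty Gateway destination vector for building transcriptional reporters in Drosophila, derived from the pBPGw backbone by replacing the GAL4 coding sequence with a GFP::Luciferase(nls) fusion reporter codon-optimized for fly expression. The 11.4 kb plasmid replicates in E. coli from a high-copy ColE1/pUC-type origin and carries an ampicillin resistance gene on the backbone. The Gateway cassette, flanked by attR1 and attR2, contains a chloramphenicol resistance gene and the ccdB toxin gene, so the unrecombined vector is maintained under dual chloramphenicol and ampicillin selection in a ccdB-tolerant strain. An LR clonase reaction swaps this cassette for a candidate promoter or enhancer fragment, and loss of ccdB provides counter-selection against unrecombined vector.

Immediately downstream of attR2, the feature table annotates a short fragment of the Drosophila hsp70Bb promoter, followed by an EGFP open reading frame fused directly to firefly (Photinus pyralis) luciferase. The short promoter fragment presumably acts as a minimal core promoter, making reporter output depend on the inserted regulatory DNA, although the record does not state this explicitly. The nuclear localization signal named in the record is not separately annotated. The backbone also carries a φC31 attB site for integrase-mediated insertion at defined genomic landing sites, and a mini-white eye-colour marker for identifying transgenic flies.

Because the reporter is both fluorescent and luminescent, a single construct supports qualitative and quantitative readouts: luciferase assays in transfected S2 cells, and immunofluorescence, live-cell imaging and luciferase assays in transgenic flies. The depositor also notes that it can be combined with other VanGlow transgenes to aid FACS purification of specific cell populations.
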