Addgene plasmid #83342: VanGlow-GL
Purpose: (Empty Backbone) for Gateway cloning of promoter elements upstream of a GFP::Luciferase(nls) reporter, facilitating qualitative and quantitative analysis of expression in transgenic fly lines and S2 cells.
Depositing lab: Cheng-Yu Lee. Depositing organization: University of Michigan. Publication: An Hdac1/Rpd3-Poised Circuit Balances Continual Self-Renewal and Rapid Restriction of Developmental Potential during Asymmetric Stem Cell Division. Janssens DH, Hamm DC, Anhezini L, Xiao Q, Siller KH, Siegrist SE, Harrison MM, Lee CY. Dev Cell. 2017 Feb 27;40(4):367-380.e7. doi: 10.1016/j.devcel.2017.01.014. PubMed 28245922.
Backbone
  Vector backbone: pBPGw
  Backbone manufacturer: Rubin Lab
  Backbone size (bp): 11386
  Modifications to backbone: The GAL4 sequence of pBPGw was replaced with a GFP::Luciferase(nls) reporter that is codon optimized for expression in Drosophila.
  Vector type: Insect Expression, Luciferase
  Selectable markers: miniwhite
  Tag / fusion protein: GFP::Luciferase(nls) (C terminal on insert)
Growth in bacteria
  Bacterial resistance: Chloramphenicol and Ampicillin, 25 & 100 μg/mL
  Growth temperature: 37°C
  Growth strain: ccdB Survival
  Copy number: High Copy
Gene/Insert
  Cloning method: Gateway Cloning
  Sequencing primers: 5′ AAATAGGGGTTCCGCGCACAT; 3′ GCAGATTGTTTAGCTTGTTCAGC
Terms and licenses: Academic/Nonprofit Terms; Industry Terms: Not Available to Industry
Depositor comments: VanGlow-GL-promoter is a Gateway compatible vector enabling high throughput cloning of promoter elements upstream of a GFP::Luciferase(nls) reporter protein (codon optimized for expression in Drosophila) using Invitrogen LR clonase. This vector can be used for Luciferase assays in S2 cells and can be inserted into specific target sites in the Drosophila genome using PhiC31 integrase and used to assess reporter gene expression in vivo using Immunofluorescence, Live-Cell-Imaging, and Luciferase assays. In addition, this vector may be used in combination with other VanGlow transgenes to facilitate FACS purification of specific populations of cells.
How to cite: VanGlow-GL was a gift from Cheng-Yu Lee (Addgene plasmid # 83342 ; http://n2t.net/addgene:83342 ; RRID:Addgene_83342)
