>Addgene plasmid #83342 | VanGlow-GL | addgene partial sequence | sequence record 167466 | pBluescript-SK 5'-tctagaactagtggatc-3'
ACAATAAAAACGCAATTATCTTTAAATAAATATATTCTATTTATTAACCAAGTAGCTAATATAGCTAAAA
TCAATTTGTTGCTAACTTAAAACTAACATAATTATGTATTAGTTATTTACATTCTTTTGGTTGGTTACAA
CCAAATAAATAATATCACTTTTAAAAACTTAAGCCAGGAACTGAATAATTTTCTATTTGGCTTTAGTCGA
CGGTATCGATAAGCTTCTGAATAAGCCCTCGTAATATATTTTCATGAAGAATTTAGGTCCAAAAAAAAGA
TGGGCATTAATTCTAGTCATTTAAAAAATTCTATAGATCAGAGGTTACATGGCCAAGATTGAAACTTAGA
GGAGTATAGTTACATAAAAGAAGGCAAAACGATGTATAAATGAAAGAAATTGAGATGGTGCACGATGCAC
AGTTGAAGTGAACTTGCGGGGTTTTTCAGTATCTACGATTCATTCTACTTGTACAGGTAGCGTCGACGCT
CGGAACTGCGCGAGCGGGAGCGCTGTCGTCGCTTTCGCTCGCTACTTCGGGATCGACTGCGATTTCGGCT
GCGACTGCGCTGGCGATGGCGGCGGTGGCGGGACACGGCGATCTTGCCGCCCTTCTTGGCCTTAATCAGG
ATCTCGCGAATCTTGCGGGCATCCAGCTTGCCCGTCAGGCCCTTGGGCACCTCATCCACAAACACCACGC
CTCCGCGCAGCTTCTTGGCGGTGGTCACTTGGCTGGCCACGTAATCCACGATCTCCTTCTCGGTCATGGT
CTTTCCATGCTCCAGCACCACCACGGCGGCTGGCAGCTCGCCGGCGTCATCATCGGGCAGGCCGGCCACG
CCGGCATCGAAGATGTTGGGGTGCTGCAGCAGGATACTCTCCAGCTCGGCTGGGGCCACCTGGTAGCCCT
TGTACTTGATCAGGGACTTCAGGCGATCCACGATGAAGAAGTGCTCATCCTCATCCCAGTAGGCAATATC
GCCGCTGTGCAGCCAGCCATCCTTGTCAATCA
