>Addgene plasmid #83342 | VanGlow-GL | addgene partial sequence | sequence record 167467 | ccdB-Fwd 5'-GCATGATGACCACCGATATG-3'
GTGGCTGATCTCAGCCACCGCGAAAATGACATCAAAAACGCCATTAACCTGATGTTCTGGGGAATATAAA
TGTCAGGCTCCCTTATACACAGCCAGTCTGCAGGTCGACCATAGTGACTGGATATGTTGTGTTTTACAGT
ATTATGTAGTCTGTTTTTTATGCAAAATCTAATTTAATATATTGATATTTATATCATTTTACGTTTCTCG
TTCAGCTTTCTTGTACAAAGTGGTGATAAACGGCCGGCCAGATCTGGTACCAGATCCGGGATCCCGTAAG
CAAATAAACAAGCGCAGCTGAACAAGCTAAACAATCTGCAGCCCAAGCTTGAAGCAAGCCTCCTGCAACA
TGGTGTCCAAGGGCGAGGAGCTGTTCACCGGCGTGGTGCCAATTCTGGTGGAGCTGGATGGCGACGTGAA
CGGCCACAAGTTCAGCGTGTCCGGCGAGGGCGAGGGCGACGCCACCTATGGAAAGCTGACCCTGAAGTTC
ATCTGCACCACCGGCAAGCTGCCCGTGCCATGGCCAACCCTCGTGACCACCCTGACCTATGGCGTGCAGT
GCTTCAGCCGCTACCCCGATCACATGAAGCAGCACGATTTCTTCAAGAGCGCCATGCCCGAGGGCTACGT
GCAGGAGCGCACCATCTTTTTCAAGGATGACGGCAACTACAAGACCCGCGCCGAAGTGAAGTTCGAGGGC
GATACCCTCGTGAACCGCATCGAGCTGAAGGGCATCGATTTCAAGGAGGATGGAAACATCCTGGGCCACA
AGCTGGAGTACAACTACAACAGCCACAACGTGTACATCATGGCCGACAAGCAGAAGAACGGCATCAAAGT
GAACTTCAAGATCCGCCACAACATCGAGGATGGCAGCGTGCAGCTGGCCGATCACTACCAGCAGAACACC
CCAATCGGCGACGGCCCAGTGCTGCTGCCCGAT
